>Addgene plasmid #162804 | pAS1_4x7SKPylT_EF1_Ub-BsmBI_IRES_BSD | addgene full sequence | sequence record 318670 | Addgene NGS Result
TATTGTCTCATGAGCGGATACATATTTGAATGTATTTAGAAAAATAAACAAATAGGGGTTCCGCGCACAT
TTCCCCGAAAAGTGCCACCTAAATTGTAAGCGTTAATATTTTGTTAAAATTCGCGTTAAATTTTTGTTAA
ATCAGCTCATTTTTTAACCAATAGGCCGAAATCGGCAAAATCCCTTATAAATCAAAAGAATAGACCGAGA
TAGGGT
[37 nt withheld, positions 217-253]
AAAGAACGTGGACTCCAACGTCAAAGG
[49 nt withheld, positions 281-329]
T
[91 nt withheld, positions 331-421]
G
[124 nt withheld, positions 423-546]
CCCATTCGCCATTCAGGCTGCGCAACTGTTGGGAAGGGCGATCGGTGCGGGCCTCTTCGCTATTACGCCA
GCTGGCGAAAGGGGGATGTGCTGCAAGGCGATTAAGTTGGGTAACGCCAGGGTTTTCCCAGTCACGACGT
TGTAAAACGACGGCCAGTGAGCGCGCCTCGTTCATTCACGTTTTTGAACCCGTGGAGGACGGGCAGACTC
GCGGTGCAAATGTGTTTTACAGCGTGATGGAGCAGATGAAGATGCTCGACACGCTGCAGAACACGCAGCT
AGATTAACCCTAGAAAGATAATCATATTGTGACGTACGTTAAAGATAATCATGTGTAAAATTGACGCATG
TGTTTTATCGGTCTGTATATCGAGGTTTATTTATTAATTTGAATAGATATTAAGTTTTATTATATTTACA
CTTACATACTAATAATAAATTCAACAAACAATTTATTTATGTTTATTTATTTATTAAAAAAAACAAAAAC
TCAAAATTTCTTCTATAAAGTAACAAAACTTTTATGAGGGACAGCCCCCCCCCAAAGCCCCCAGGGATGT
AATTACGTCCCTCCCCCGCTAGGGGGCAGCAGCGAGCCGCCCGGGGCTCCGCTCCGGTCCGGCGCTCCCC
CCGCATCCCCGAGCCGGCAGCGTGCGGGGACAGCCCGGGCACGGGGAAGGTGGCACGGGATCGCTTTCCT
CTGAACGCTTCTCGCTGCTCTTTGAGCCTGCAGACACCTGGGGGGATACGGGGAAAAGGCCTCCACGGCC
AACTAGTGAAAAACCGCACTTGTCCGGAAACCCCGGGAATCTAACCCGGCTGAACGGATTTAGAGTCCGT
TCGATCTACATGATCAGGTTTCCGAGGTACCCAGGCGGCGCACAAGCTATATAAACCTGAAGGAAATCTC
AACTTTACACTTAGGTCAAGTTACTTATCGTACTAGAGCTTCAGCAGGAAATTTAACTAAAATCTAATTT
AACCAGCATAGCAAATATCATTTATTCCCAAAATGCTAAAGTTTGAGATAAACGGACTTGATTTCCGGCT
GTTTTGACACTATCCAGAATGCCTTGCAGATGGGTGGGGCATGCTAAATACTGCAGGAAAAACCGCACTT
GTCCGGAAACCCCGGGAATCTAACCCGGCTGAACGGATTTAGAGTCCGTTCGATCTACATGATCAGGTTT
CCGAGGTACCCAGGCGGCGCACAAGCTATATAAACCTGAAGGAAATCTCAACTTTACACTTAGGTCAAGT
TACTTATCGTACTAGAGCTTCAGCAGGAAATTTAACTAAAATCTAATTTAACCAGCATAGCAAATATCAT
TTATTCCCAAAATGCTAAAGTTTGAGATAAACGGACTTGATTTCCGGCTGTTTTGACACTATCCAGAATG
CCTTGCAGATGGGTGGGGCATGCTAAATACTGCAGGAAAAACCGCACTTGTCCGGAAACCCCGGGAATCT
AACCCGGCTGAACGGATTTAGAGTCCGTTCGATCTACATGATCAGGTTTCCGAGGTACCCAGGCGGCGCA
CAAGCTATATAAACCTGAAGGAAATCTCAACTTTACACTTAGGTCAAGTTACTTATCGTACTAGAGCTTC
AGCAGGAAATTTAACTAAAATCTAATTTAACCAGCATAGCAAATATCATTTATTCCCAAAATGCTAAAGT
TTGAGATAAACGGACTTGATTTCCGGCTGTTTTGACACTATCCAGAATGCCTTGCAGATGGGTGGGGCAT
GCTAAATACTGCAGGAAAAACCGCACTTGTCCGGAAACCCCGGGAATCTAACCCGGCTGAACGGATTTAG
AGTCCGTTCGATCTACATGATCAGGTTTCCGAGGTACCCAGGCGGCGCACAAGCTATATAAACCTGAAGG
AAATCTCAACTTTACACTTAGGTCAAGTTACTTATCGTACTAGAGCTTCAGCAGGAAATTTAACTAAAAT
CTAATTTAACCAGCATAGCAAATATCATTTATTCCCAAAATGCTAAAGTTTGAGATAAACGGACTTGATT
TCCGGCTGTTTTGACACTATCCAGAATGCCTTGCAGATGGGTGGGGCATGCTAAATACTGCAGAACTAGT
GCTCTAGAAAGGATCTGCGATCGCTCCGGTGCCCGTCAGTGGGCAGAGCGCACATCGCCCACAGTCCCCG
AGAAGTTGGGGGGAGGGGTCGGCAATTGAACGGGTGCCTAGAGAAGGTGGCGCGGGGTAAACTGGGAAAG
TGATGTCGTGTACTGGCTCCGCCTTTTTCCCGAGGGTGGGGGAGAACCGTATATAAGTGCAGTAGTCGCC
GTGAACGTTCTTTTTCGCAACGGGTTTGCCGCCAGAACACAGCTGAAGCTTCGAGGGGCTCGCATCTCTC
CTTCACGCGCCCGCCGCCCTACCTGAGGCCGCCATCCACGCCGGTTGAGTCGCGTTCTGCCGCCTCCCGC
CTGTGGTGCCTCCTGAACTGCGTCCGCCGTCTAGGTAAGTTTAAAGCTCAGGTCGAGACCGGGCCTTTGT
CCGGCGCTCCCTTGGAGCCTACCTAGACTCAGCCGGCTCTCCACGCTTTGCCTGACCCTGCTTGCTCAAC
TCTACGTCTTTGTTTCGTTTTCTGTTCTGCGCCGTTACAGATCCAAGCTGTGACCGGCGCCTACTCTAGA
GCTAGCGAATTCGAATTTAAATCGGATCCACCATGCAGATCTTCGTGAAGACTCTGACTGGTAAGACCAT
CACCCTCGAGGTTGAGCCCAGTGACACCATCGAGAATGTCAAGGCAAAGATCCAAGATAAGGAAGGCATC
CCTCCTGACCAGCAGAGGCTGATCTTTGCTGGAAAACAGCTGGAAGATGGGCGCACCCTGTCTGACTACA
ACATCCAGAAAGAGTCCACCCTGCACCTGGTGCTCCGCTTAAGAGGGGGTAGAGACGATCGTCTCACCGG
CGACAATCAACCTCTGGTCGAGCGGCCGCGCCCCTCTCCCTCCCCCCCCCCTAACGTTACTGGCCGAAGC
CGCTTGGAATAAGGCCGGTGTGCGTTTGTCTATATGTTATTTTCCACCATATTGCCGTCTTTTGGCAATG
TGAGGGCCCGGAAACCTGGCCCTGTCTTCTTGACGAGCATTCCTAGGGGTCTTTCCCCTCTCGCCAAAGG
AATGCAAGGTCTGTTGAATGTCGTGAAGGAAGCAGTTCCTCTGGAAGCTTCTTGAAGACAAACAACGTCT
GTAGCGACCCTTTGCAGGCAGCGGAACCCCCCACCTGGCGACAGGTGCCTCTGCGGCCAAAAGCCACGTG
TATAAGATACACCTGCAAAGGCGGCACAACCCCAGTGCCACGTTGTGAGTTGGATAGTTGTGGAAAGAGT
CAAATGGCTCTCCTCAAGCGTATTCAACAAGGGGCTGAAGGATGCCCAGAAGGTACCCCATTGTATGGGA
TCTGATCTGGGGCCTCGGTGCACATGCTTTACATGTGTTTAGTCGAGGTTAAAAAAACGTCTAGGCCCCC
CGAACCACGGGGACGTGGTTTTCCTTTGAAAAACACGATGATAATATGGCCACAACCATGGCGTCCGGAA
TGGCCAAGCCTTTGTCTCAAGAAGAATCCACCCTCATTGAAAGAGCAACGGCTACAATCAACAGCATCCC
CATCTCTGAAGACTACAGCGTCGCCAGCGCAGCTCTCTCTAGCGACGGCCGCATCTTCACTGGTGTCAAT
GTATATCATTTTACTGGGGGACCTTGTGCAGAACTCGTGGTGCTGGGCACTGCTGCTGCTGCGGCAGCTG
GCAACCTGACTTGTATCGTCGCGATCGGAAATGAGAACAGGGGCATCTTGAGCCCCTGCGGACGGTGCCG
ACAGGTGCTTCTCGATCTGCATCCTGGGATCAAAGCCATAGTGAAGGACAGTGATGGACAGCCGACGGCA
GTTGGGATTCGTGAATTGCTGCCCTCTGGTTATGTGTGGGAGGGCTGACCATGGGTCGACAATCAACCTC
TGGATTACAAAATTTGTGAAAGATTGACTGGTATTCTTAACTATGTTGCTCCTTTTACGCTATGTGGATA
CGCTGCTTTAATGCCTTTGTATCATGCGTTAACTAAACTTGTTTATTGCAGCTTATAATGGTTACAAATA
AAGCAATAGCATCACAAATTTCACAAATAAAGCATTTTTTTCACTGCATTCTAGTTGTGGTTTGTCCAAA
CTCATCAATGTATCTTATCATGTCTGGAATTGACTCAAATGATGTCAATTAGTCTATCAGAAGCTCATCT
GGTCTCCCTTCCGGGGGACAAGACATCCCTGTTTAATATTTAAACAGCAGTGTTCCCAAACTGGGTTCTT
ATATCCCTTGCTCTGGTCAACCAGGTTGCAGGGTTTCCTGTCCTCACAGGAACGAAGTCCCTAAAGAAAC
AGTGGCAGCCAGGTTTAGCCCCGGAATTGACTGGATTCCTTTTTTAGGGCCCATTGGTATGGCTTTTTCC
CCGTATCCCCCCAGGTGTCTGCAGGCTCAAAGAGCAGCGAGAAGCGTTCAGAGGAAAGCGATCCCGTGCC
ACCTTCCCCGTGCCCGGGCTGTCCCCGCACGCTGCCGGCTCGGGGATGCGGGGGGAGCGCCGGACCGGAG
CGGAGCCCCGGGCGGCTCGCTGCTGCCCCCTAGCGGGGGAGGGACGTAATTACATCCCTGGGGGCTTTGG
GGGGGGGCTGTCCCTGATATCTATAACAAGAAAATATATATATAATAAGTTATCACGTAAGTAGAACATG
AAATAACAATATAATTATCGTATGAGTTAAATCTTAAAAGTCACGTAAAAGATAATCATGCGTCATTTTG
ACTCACGCGGTCGTTATAGTTCAAAATCAGTGACACTTACCGCATTGACAAGCACGCCTCACGGGAGCTC
CAAGCGGCGACTGAGATGTCCTAAATGCACAGCGACGGATTCGCGCTATTTAGAAAGAGAGAGCAATATT
TCAAGAATGCATGCGTCAATTTTACGCAGACTATCTTTCTAGGGTTAATCTAGCTGCATCAGGATCATAT
CGTCGGGTCTTTTTTCCGGCTCAGTCATCGCCCAAGCTGGCGCTATCTGGGCATCGGGGAGGAAGAAGCC
CGTGCCTTTTCCCGCGAGGTTGAAGCGGCATGGAAAGAGTTTGCCGAGGATGACTGCTGCTGCATTGACG
TTGAGCGAAAACGCACGTTTACCATGATGATTCGGGAAGGTGTGGCCATGCACGCCTTTAACGGTGAACT
GTTCGTTCAGGCCACCTGGGATACCAGTTCGTCGCGGCTTTTCCGGACACAGTTCCGGATGGTCAGCCCG
AAGCGCATCAGCAACCCGAACAATACCGGCGACAGCCGGAACTGCCGTGCCGGTGTGCAGATTAATGACA
GCGGTGCGGCGCTGGGATATTACGTCAGCGAGGACGGGTATCCTGGCTGGATGCCGCAGAAATGGACATG
GATACCCCGTGAGTTACCCGGCGGGCGCGCTTGGCGTAATCATGGTCATAGCTGTTTCCTGTGTGAAATT
GTTATCCGCTCACAATTCCACACAACATACGAGCCGGAAGCATAAAGTGTAAAGCCTGGGGTGCCTAATG
AGTGAGCTAACTCACATTAATTGCGTTGCGCTCACTGCCCGCTTTCCAGTCGGGAAACCTGTCGTGCCAG
CTGCATTAATGAATCGGCCAACGCGCGGGGAGAGGCGGTTTGCGTATTGGGCGCTCTTCCGCTTCCTCGC
TCACTGACTCGCTGCGCTCGGTCGTTCGGCTGCGGCGAGCGGTATCAGCTCACTCAAAGGCGGTAATACG
GTTATCCACAGAATCAGGGGATAACGCAGGAAAGAACATGTGAGCAAAAGGCCAGCAAAAGGCCAGGAAC
CGTAAAAAGGCCGCGTTGCTGGCGTTTTTCCATAGGCTCCGCCCCCCTGACGAGCATCACAAAAATCGAC
GCTCAAGTCAGAGGTGGCGAAACCCGACAGGACTATAAAGATACCAGGCGTTTCCCCCTGGAAGCTCCCT
CGTGCGCTCTCCTGTTCCGACCCTGCCGCTTACCGGATACCTGTCCGCCTTTCTCCCTTCGGGAAGCGTG
GCGCTTTCTCATAGCTCACGCTGTAGGTATCTCAGTTCGGTGTAGGTCGTTCGCTCCAAGCTGGGCTGTG
TGCACGAACCCCCCGTTCAGCCCGACCGCTGCGCCTTATCCGGTAACTATCGTCTTGAGTCCAACCCGGT
AAGACACGACTTATCGCCACTGGCAGCAGCCACTGGTAACAGGATTAGCAGAGCGAGGTATGTAGGCGGT
GCTACAGAGTTCTTGAAGTGGTGGCCTAACTACGGCTACACTAGAAGAACAGTATTTGGTATCTGCGCTC
TGCTGAAGCCAGTTACCTTCGGAAAAAGAGTTGGTAGCTCTTGATCCGGCAAACAAACCACCGCTGGTAG
CGGTGGTTTTTTTGTTTGCAAGCAGCAGATTACGCGCAGAAAAAAAGGATCTCAAGAAGATCCTTTGATC
TTTTCTACGGGGTCTGACGCTCAGTGGAACGAAAACTCACGTTAAGGGATTTTGGTCATGAGATTATCAA
AAAGGATCTTCACCTAGATCCTTTTAAATTAAAAATGAAGTTTTAAATCAATCTAAAGTATATATGAGTA
AACTTGGTCTGACAGTTACCAATGCTTAATCAGTGAGGCACCTATCTCAGCGATCTGTCTATTTCGTTCA
TCCATAGTTGCCTGACTCCCCGTCGTGTAGATAACTACGATACGGGAGGGCTTACCATCTGGCCCCAGTG
CTGCAATGATACCGCGAGACCCACGCTCACCGGCTCCAGATTTATCAGCAATAAACCAGCCAGCCGGAAG
GGCCGAGCGCAGAAGTGGTCCTGCAACTTTATCCGCCTCCATCCAGTCTATTAATTGTTGCCGGGAAGCT
AGAGTAAGTAGTTCGCCAGTTAATAGTTTGCGCAACGTTGTTGCCATTGCTACAGGCATCGTGGTGTCAC
GCTCGTCGTTTGGTATGGCTTCATTCAGCTCCGGTTCCCAACGATCAAGGCGAGTTACATGATCCCCCAT
GTTGTGCAAAAAAGCGGTTAGCTCCTTCGGTCCTCCGATCGTTGTCAGAAGTAAGTTGGCCGCAGTGTTA
TCACTCATGGTTATGGCAGCACTGCATAATTCTCTTACTGTCATGCCATCCGTAAGATGCTTTTCTGTGA
CTGGTGAGTACTCAACCAAGTCATTCTGAGAATAGTGTATGCGGCGACCGAGTTGCTCTTGCCCGGCGTC
AATACGGGATAATACCGCGCCACATAGCAGAACTTTAAAAGTGCTCATCATTGGAAAACGTTCTTCGGGG
CGAAAACTCTCAAGGATCTTACCGCTGTTGAGATCCAGTTCGATGTAACCCACTCGTGCACCCAACTGAT
CTTCAGCATCTTTTACTTTCACCAGCGTTTCTGGGTGAGCAAAAACAGGAAGGCAAAATGCCGCAAAAAA
GGGAATAAGGGCGACACGGAAATGTTGAATACTCATACTCTTCCTTTTTCAATATTATTGAAGCATTTAT
CAGGGT
Features (pLannotate 1.2.2; 23 found; start..end, strand, type, name):
    118..546     -  rep_origin     f1 ori (sequence partly withheld): f1 bacteriophage origin of replication; arrow indicates direction of (+) strand synthesis
    551..706     -  CDS            lacZα (fragment): LacZα fragment of β-galactosidase; lacZ fragment
    708..827     +  CDS            B (fragment): PORTL_LAMBD - Experimental evidence at protein level: Swiss-Prot protein existence level 1. Forms the portal vertex of the capsid (PubMed:6228056, PubMed:6232391). This portal plays critical roles in head assembly, genome packaging, neck/tail attachment, and genome ejection (Probable). The portal protein multimerizes as a single ring-shaped homododecamer arranged around a central channel (PubMed:6232391). Binds to the terminase subunits to form the packaging machine (PubMed:7799432). From Escherichia phage lambda (Bacteriophage lambda).
   1340..1408    -  ncRNA          tRNA: Accession: RF00005 - tRNA
   1669..1737    -  ncRNA          tRNA: Accession: RF00005 - tRNA
   1998..2066    -  ncRNA          tRNA: Accession: RF00005 - tRNA
   2327..2395    -  ncRNA          tRNA: Accession: RF00005 - tRNA
   2687..2898    +  promoter       EF-1α core promoter: core promoter for human elongation factor EF-1α
   2911..3179    +  LTR            5' LTR (truncated): truncated 5' long terminal repeat (LTR) from human T-cell leukemia virus (HTLV) type 1
   3239..3466    +  CDS            UBIQ_CERCA: Experimental evidence at protein level: Swiss-Prot protein existence level 1. Ubiquitin exists either covalently attached to another protein, or free (unanchored). When covalently bound, it is conjugated to target proteins via an isopeptide bond either as a monomer (monoubiquitin), a polymer linked via different Lys residues of the ubiquitin (polyubiquitin chains) or a linear polymer linked via the initiator Met of the ubiquitin (linear polyubiquitin chains). Polyubiquitin chains, when attached to a target protein, have different functions depending on the Lys residue of the ubiquitin that is
   3628..4090    +  misc_feature   IRES: internal ribosome entry site (IRES) of the encephalomyocarditis virus (EMCV)
   4116..4512    +  CDS            BSD (fragment): blasticidin S deaminase; Aspergillus terreus BSD; confers resistance to blasticidin
   4527..4633    +  misc_feature   WPRE (fragment): woodchuck hepatitis virus posttranscriptional regulatory element
   4642..4763    +  polyA_signal   SV40 poly(A) signal: SV40 polyadenylation signal
   4781..4873    +  ncRNA          G-CSF SLDE: Accession: RF00183 - G-CSF factor stem-loop destabilising element (SLDE)
   5570..6037    +  CDS            B (fragment): PORTL_LAMBD - Experimental evidence at protein level: Swiss-Prot protein existence level 1. Forms the portal vertex of the capsid (PubMed:6228056, PubMed:6232391). This portal plays critical roles in head assembly, genome packaging, neck/tail attachment, and genome ejection (Probable). The portal protein multimerizes as a single ring-shaped homododecamer arranged around a central channel (PubMed:6232391). Binds to the terminase subunits to form the packaging machine (PubMed:7799432). From Escherichia phage lambda (Bacteriophage lambda).
   6075..6091    -  protein_bind   lac operator: The lac repressor binds to the lac operator to inhibit transcription in E. coli. This inhibition can be relieved by adding lactose or isopropyl-β-D-thiogalactopyranoside (IPTG). lac repressor encoded by lacI
   6099..6129    -  promoter       lac promoter: promoter for the E. coli lac operon
   6144..6165    -  protein_bind   CAP binding site: CAP binding activates transcription in the presence of cAMP. E. coli catabolite activator protein
   6178..6270    -  CDS            lacI (fragment): lac repressor; lacI; The lac repressor binds to the lac operator to inhibit transcription in E. coli. This inhibition can be relieved by adding lactose or isopropyl-β-D-thiogalactopyranoside (IPTG).
   6453..7041    -  rep_origin     ori: high-copy-number ColE1/pMB1/pBR322/pUC origin of replication
   7212..8072    -  CDS            AmpR: β-lactamase; bla; confers resistance to ampicillin, carbenicillin, and related antibiotics
   8073..65      -  promoter       AmpR promoter (across the origin): bla
