[The description below was written by a language model from this plasmid's Addgene catalogue record and pLannotate feature annotations shown in this document.]
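Description:
pAS1_4x7SKPylT_EF1_Ub-BsmBI_IRES_BSD is an 8.1 kb mammalian expression plasmid on the pAS backbone, catalogued as a piggyBac vector and described as a "STELLA" destination plasmid for Golden Gate cloning. It is maintained in E. coli through a high-copy ColE1/pUC-type origin with ampicillin selection (AmpR under its own bla promoter). It also carries an f1 origin and remnants of a lacZα/lac promoter cloning region. The automated annotation does not call the piggyBac terminal repeats. Two fragments matched to a phage lambda portal protein flank the mammalian cassettes, but the record does not say what role they play.

The payload has two parts. Four tandem tRNA features, oriented opposite to the expression cassette, correspond to the 4x PylT array named in the title and purpose field. These are Methanosarcina mazei pyrrolysine tRNA copies, each driven by a 7SK Pol III promoter according to the plasmid name, and they supply the amber suppressor tRNA needed to decode UAG codons. No pyrrolysyl-tRNA synthetase is annotated here, so it would presumably have to come from another source.

The second part is an EF-1α core promoter fused to a truncated HTLV-1 5′ LTR segment, a common composite enhancer/leader arrangement. It drives a ubiquitin coding sequence followed by BsmBI sites, which accept an insert by Golden Gate assembly as a fusion downstream of ubiquitin. An EMCV IRES then allows translation of blasticidin S deaminase from the same transcript. A short WPRE fragment and an SV40 polyadenylation signal follow.

The plasmid is intended for transient transfection or for stable, blasticidin-selectable piggyBac integration. In that setting it expresses cloned sequences under amber suppression, which the associated publication applies to terminal labelling of microproteins for live-cell imaging.
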