Addgene plasmid #162804: pAS1_4x7SKPylT_EF1_Ub-BsmBI_IRES_BSD
Purpose: STELLA destination plasmid containing restriction sites for golden gate cloning. Suitable for amber suppression (4xMmaPylT cassette); for transient or stable piggyBac-mediated integration
Depositing lab: Simon Elsaesser. Depositing organization: Karolinska Institutet. Publication: Universal Single-Residue Terminal Labels for Fluorescent Live Cell Imaging of Microproteins. Lafranchi L, Schlesinger D, Kimler KJ, Elsasser SJ. J Am Chem Soc. 2020 Nov 25;142(47):20080-20087. doi: 10.1021/jacs.0c09574. Epub 2020 Nov 11. PubMed 33175524.
Backbone
  Vector backbone: pAS
  Vector type: Mammalian Expression ; PiggyBac
Growth in bacteria
  Bacterial resistance: Ampicillin, 100 μg/mL
  Growth temperature: 37°C
  Growth strain: NEB Stable
  Copy number: High Copy
Gene/Insert
  Gene/Insert name: Ub-BsmBI_IRES_Blasticidin
  Species: H. sapiens (human)
  Promoter: EF1alpha
  Cloning method: Restriction Enzyme; 5′ cloning site Unknown (unknown if destroyed)
Terms and licenses: Academic/Nonprofit Terms; Industry Terms: Not Available to Industry
How to cite: pAS1_4x7SKPylT_EF1_Ub-BsmBI_IRES_BSD was a gift from Simon Elsaesser (Addgene plasmid # 162804 ; http://n2t.net/addgene:162804 ; RRID:Addgene_162804)
